>Addgene plasmid #1787 | HA-FOXO3a WT | addgene full sequence | sequence record 335128 | Addgene NGS Result
TAAGTAATGATCATAATCAGCCATATCACATCTGTAGAGGTTTTACTTGCTTTAAAAAACCTCCCACACC
TCCCCCTGAACCTGAAACATAAAATGAATGCAATTGTTGTTGTTAACTTGTTTATTGCAGCTTATAATGG
TTACAAATAAAGCAATAGCATCACAAATTTCACAAATAAAGCATTTTTTTCACTGCATTCTAGTTGTGGT
TTGTCCAAACTCATCAATGTATCTTATCATGTCTGGATCCTCTACGCCGGACGCATCGTGGCCGGCATCA
CCGGCGCCACAGGTGCGGTTGCTGGCGCCTATATCGCCGACATCACCGATGGGGAAGATCGGGCTCGCCA
CTTCGGGCTCATGAGCGCTTGTTTCGGCGTGGGTATGGTGGCAGGCCCCGTGGCCGGGGGACTGTTGGGC
GCCATCTCCTTGCATGCACCATTCCTTGCGGCGGCGGTGCTCAACGGCCTCAACCTACTACTGGGCTGCT
TCCTAATGCAGGAGTCGCATAAGGGAGAGCGTCGATATGCGGTGTGAAATACCGCACAGATGCGTAAGGA
GAAAATACCGCATCAGGCGCTCTTCCGCTTCCTCGCTCACTGACTCGCTGCGCTCGGTCGTTCGGCTGCG
GCGAGCGGTATCAGCTCACTCAAAGGCGGTAATACGGTTATCCACAGAATCAGGGGATAACGCAGGAAAG
AACATGTGAGCAAAAGGCCAGCAAAAGGCCAGGAACCGTAAAAAGGCCGCGTTGCTGGCGTTTTTCCATA
GGCTCCGCCCCCCTGACGAGCATCACAAAAATCGACGCTCAAGTCAGAGGTGGCGAAACCCGACAGGACT
ATAAAGATACCAGGCGTTTCCCCCTGGAAGCTCCCTCGTGCGCTCTCCTGTTCCGACCCTGCCGCTTACC
GGATACCTGTCCGCCTTTCTCCCTTCGGGAAGCGTGGCGCTTTCTCATAGCTCACGCTGTAGGTATCTCA
GTTCGGTGTAGGTCGTTCGCTCCAAGCTGGGCTGTGTGCACGAACCCCCCGTTCAGCCCGACCGCTGCGC
CTTATCCGGTAACTATCGTCTTGAGTCCAACCCGGTAAGACACGACTTATCGCCACTGGCAGCAGCCACT
GGTAACAGGATTAGCAGAGCGAGGTATGTAGGCGGTGCTACAGAGTTCTTGAAGTGGTGGCCTAACTACG
GCTACACTAGAAGGACAGTATTTGGTATCTGCGCTCTGCTGAAGCCAGTTACCTTCGGAAAAAGAGTTGG
TAGCTCTTGATCCGGCAAACAAACCACCGCTGGTAGCGGTGGTTTTTTTGTTTGCAAGCAGCAGATTACG
CGCAGAAAAAAAGGATCTCAAGAAGATCCTTTGATCTTTTCTACGGGGTCTGACGCTCAGTGGAACGAAA
ACTCACGTTAAGGGATTTTGGTCATGAGATTATCAAAAAGGATCTTCACCTAGATCCTTTTAAATTAAAA
ATGAAGTTTTAAATCAATCTAAAGTATATATGAGTAAACTTGGTCTGACAGTTACCAATGCTTAATCAGT
GAGGCACCTATCTCAGCGATCTGTCTATTTCGTTCATCCATAGTTGCCTGACTCCCCGTCGTGTAGATAA
CTACGATACGGGAGGGCTTACCATCTGGCCCCAGTGCTGCAATGATACCGCGAGACCCACGCTCACCGGC
TCCAGATTTATCAGCAATAAACCAGCCAGCCGGAAGGGCCGAGCGCAGAAGTGGTCCTGCAACTTTATCC
GCCTCCATCCAGTCTATTAATTGTTGCCGGGAAGCTAGAGTAAGTAGTTCGCCAGTTAATAGTTTGCGCA
ACGTTGTTGCCATTGCTGCAGGCATCGTGGTGTCACGCTCGTCGTTTGGTATGGCTTCATTCAGCTCCGG
TTCCCAACGATCAAGGCGAGTTACATGATCCCCCATGTTGTGCAAAAAAGCGGTTAGCTCCTTCGGTCCT
CCGATCGTTGTCAGAAGTAAGTTGGCCGCAGTGTTATCACTCATGGTTATGGCAGCACTGCATAATTCTC
TTACTGTCATGCCATCCGTAAGATGCTTTTCTGTGACTGGTGAGTACTCAACCAAGTCATTCTGAGAATA
GTGTATGCGGCGACCGAGTTGCTCTTGCCCGGCGTCAACACGGGATAATACCGCGCCACATAGCAGAACT
TTAAAAGTGCTCATCATTGGAAAACGTTCTTCGGGGCGAAAACTCTCAAGGATCTTACCGCTGTTGAGAT
CCAGTTCGATGTAACCCACTCGTGCACCCAACTGATCTTCAGCATCTTTTACTTTCACCAGCGTTTCTGG
GTGAGCAAAAACAGGAAGGCAAAATGCCGCAAAAAAGGGAATAAGGGCGACACGGAAATGTTGAATACTC
ATACTCTTCCTTTTTCAATATTATTGAAGCATTTATCAGGGTTATTGTCTCATGAGCGGATACATATTTG
AATGTATTTAGAAAAATAAACAAATAGGGGTTCCGCGCACATTTCCCCGAAAAGTGCCACCTGACCTTCT
GAGGCGGAAAGAACCAGCTGTGGAATGTGTGTCAGTTAGGGTGTGGAAAGTCCCCAGGCTCCCCAGCAGG
CAGAAGTATGCAAAGCATGCATCTCAATTAGTCAGCAAGGAAAGTCCCCAGGCTCCCCAGCAGGCAGAAG
TATGCAAAGCATGCATCTCAATTAGTCAGCAACCATAGTCCCGCCCCTAACTCCGCCCATCCCGCCCCTA
ACTCCGCCCAGTTCCGCCCATTCTCCGCCCCATGGCTGACTAATTTTTTTTATTTATGCAGAGGCCGAGG
CCGCCTCGGCCTCTGAGCTATTCCAGAAGTAGTGAAGAGGCTTTTTTGGAGGAGATCTAAGCTTGCCGCC
ACCATGTATGATGTTCCTGATTATGCTAGCCTCCCGGGGAATTCGGCAGAGGCACCGGCTTCCCCGGCCC
CGCTCTCTCCGCTCGAAGTGGAGCTGGACCCGGAGTTCGAGCCCCAGAGCCGTCCGCGATCCTGTACGTG
GCCCCTGCAAAGGCCGGAGCTCCAAGCGAGCCCTGCCAAGCCCTCGGGGGAGACGGCCGCTGACTCCATG
ATCCCCGAGGAGGAGGACGATGAAGACGACGAGGACGGCGGGGGACGGGCCGGCTCGGCCATGGCGATCG
GCGGCGGCGGCGGGAGCGGCACGCTGGGCTCCGGGCTGCTCCTTGAGGACTCGGCCCGGGTGCTGGCACC
CGGAGGGCAAGACCCCGGGTCTGGGCCAGCCACCGCGGCGGGCGGGCTGAGCGGGGGTACACAGGCGCTG
CTGCAGCCTCAGCAACCGCTGCCACCGCCGCAGCCGGGGGCGGCTGGGGGCTCCGGGCAGCCGAGGAAAT
GTTCGTCGCGGCGGAACGCCTGGGGAAACCTGTCCTACGCGGACCTGATCACCCGCGCCATCGAGAGCTC
CCCGGACAAACGGCTCACTCTGTCCCAGATCTACGAGTGGATGGTGCGTTGCGTGCCCTACTTCAAGGAT
AAGGGCGACAGCAACAGCTCTGCCGGCTGGAAGAACTCCATCCGGCACAACCTGTCACTGCATAGTCGAT
TCATGCGGGTCCAGAATGAGGGAACTGGCAAGAGCTCTTGGTGGATCATCAACCCTGATGGGGGGAAGAG
CGGAAAAGCCCCCCGGCGGCGGGCTGTCTCCATGGACAATAGCAACAAGTATACCAAGAGCCGTGGCCGC
GCAGCCAAGAAGAAGGCAGCCCTGCAGACAGCCCCCGAATCAGCTGACGACAGTCCCTCCCAGCTCTCCA
AGTGGCCTGGCAGCCCCACGTCACGCAGCAGTGATGAGCTGGATGCGTGGACGGACTTCCGTTCACGCAC
CAATTCTAACGCCAGCACAGTCAGTGGCCGCCTGTCGCCCATCATGGCAAGCACAGAGTTGGATGAAGTC
CAGGACGATGATGCGCCTCTCTCGCCCATGCTCTACAGCAGCTCAGCCAGCCTGTCACCTTCAGTAAGCA
AGCCGTGCACGGTGGAACTGCCACGGCTGACTGATATGGCAGGCACCATGAATCTGAATGATGGGCTGAC
TGAAAACCTCATGGACGACCTGCTGGATAACATCACGCTCCCGCCATCCCAGCCATCGCCCACTGGGGGA
CTCATGCAGCGGAGCTCTAGCTTCCCGTATACCACCAAGGGCTCGGGCCTGGGCTCCCCAACCAGCTCCT
TTAACAGCACGGTGTTCGGACCTTCATCTCTGAACTCCCTACGCCAGTCTCCCATGCAGACCATCCAAGA
GAACAAGCCAGCTACCTTCTCTTCCATGTCACACTATGGTAACCAGACACTCCAGGACCTGCTCACTTCG
GACTCACTTAGCCACAGCGATGTCATGATGACACAGTCGGACCCCTTGATGTCTCAGGCCAGCACCGCTG
TGTCTGCCCAGAATTCCCGCCGGAACGTGATGCTTCGCAATGATCCGATGATGTCCTTTGCTGCCCAGCC
TAACCAGGGAAGTTTGGTCAATCAGAACTTGCTCCACCACCAGCACCAAACCCAGGGCGCTCTTGGTGGC
AGCCGTGCCTTGTCGAATTCTGTCAGCAACATGGGCTTGAGTGAGTCCAGCAGCCTTGGGTCAGCCAAAC
ACCAGCAGCAGTCTCCTGTCAGCCAGTCTATGCAAACCCTCTCGGACTCTCTCTCAGGCTCCTCCTTGTA
CTCAACTAGTGCAAACCTGCCCGTCATGGGCCATGAGAAGTTCCCCAGCGACTTGGACCTGGACATGTTC
AATGGGAGCTTGGAATGTGACATGGAGTCCATTATCCGTAGTGAACTCATGGATGCTGATGGGTTGGATT
TTAACTTTGATTCCCTCATCTCCACACAGAATGTTGTTGGTTTGAACGTGGGGAACTTCACTGGTGCTAA
GCAGGCCTCATCTCAGAGCTGGGTGCCAGGCTGAAGGATCCACTAGTTCTAGA
Features (pLannotate 1.2.2; 10 found; start..end, strand, type, name):
      7..92      +  CDS            large T antigen (fragment): large T antigen from SV40 (simian virus 40)
    115..249     +  polyA_signal   SV40 poly(A) signal: SV40 polyadenylation signal
    244..525     +  CDS            TcR (fragment): tetracycline efflux protein; tet; confers resistance to tetracycline
    525..577     +  misc_feature   bom (fragment): basis of mobility region from pBR322
    763..1351    -  rep_origin     ori: high-copy-number ColE1/pMB1/pBR322/pUC origin of replication
   1522..2382    -  CDS            AmpR: β-lactamase; bla; confers resistance to ampicillin, carbenicillin, and related antibiotics
   2383..2487    -  promoter       AmpR promoter: bla
   2519..2852    +  promoter       SV40 promoter: SV40 enhancer and early promoter
   2916..4931    +  CDS            FOXO3: FOXO3_HUMAN - Also known as FKHRL1 From Homo sapiens (Human).
   4936..4953    -  misc_feature   MCS (fragment): pBluescript multiple cloning site
