[The description below was written by a language model from this plasmid's Addgene catalogue record and pLannotate feature annotations shown in this document.]
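Description:
HA-FOXO3a WT is a mammalian expression plasmid built on the small pECE backbone and carrying the wild-type human FOXO3a coding sequence (also known as FKHRL1, a forkhead-family transcription factor). The roughly 2 kb insert was placed between HindIII and XbaI sites, both of which remain intact, and it bears an N-terminal HA epitope tag so the expressed protein can be detected or immunoprecipitated with anti-HA antibodies. In the sequenced record of about 4.95 kb, the FOXO3 open reading frame lies directly downstream of the SV40 enhancer and early promoter, which drives constitutive transcription in transfected mammalian cells. An SV40 polyadenylation signal follows the insert across the plasmid's circular junction, preceded by a short residual fragment of SV40 large T antigen sequence that is part of the vector's SV40-derived 3′ region rather than a functional gene.

For propagation in E. coli, the plasmid relies on a high-copy ColE1/pMB1-type origin and a β-lactamase gene under its native bla promoter, giving ampicillin selection. Partial remnants of the tetracycline resistance gene and the pBR322 bom region are also annotated, reflecting the pBR322 ancestry of the backbone; these fragments are not expected to be functional. No mammalian selection marker is annotated, so the construct is suited mainly to transient transfection. The associated publication concerns Akt-mediated phosphorylation and inhibition of this forkhead factor in cell survival signalling. The "WT" designation suggests a role as a wild-type reference in studies of FOXO3a regulation, localisation and transcriptional activity, although the record does not list specific mutant counterparts.
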