Addgene plasmid #1787: HA-FOXO3a WT
Depositing lab: Michael Greenberg. Depositing organization: Boston Children's Hospital. Publication: Akt promotes cell survival by phosphorylating and inhibiting a Forkhead transcription factor. Brunet A, Bonni A, Zigmond MJ, Lin MZ, Juo P, Hu LS, Anderson MJ, Arden KC, Blenis J, Greenberg ME. Cell 1999 Mar 19;96(6):857-68. 10.1016/S0092-8674(00)80595-4 PubMed 10102273.
Backbone
  Vector backbone: pECE
  Backbone size w/o insert (bp): 2933
  Vector type: Mammalian Expression
Growth in bacteria
  Bacterial resistance: Ampicillin, 100 μg/mL
  Growth temperature: 37°C
  Growth strain: DH5alpha
  Copy number: High Copy
Gene/Insert
  Gene/Insert name: FOXO3a (alt names: FKHRL1; forkhead family)
  Species: H. sapiens (human)
  Insert size (bp): 2038
  Entrez Gene: FOXO3 (a.k.a. AF6q21, FKHRL1, FKHRL1P2, FOXO2, FOXO3A)
  Tag / fusion protein: HA (YDVPDYASL) (N terminal on insert)
  Cloning method: Restriction Enzyme; 5′ cloning site HindIII (not destroyed); 3′ cloning site XbaI (not destroyed)
  Sequencing primers: 5′ SV40pro-F
Terms and licenses: Academic/Nonprofit Terms; Industry Terms: Not Available to Industry
Depositor comments: See author's map and sequence.
How to cite: HA-FOXO3a WT was a gift from Michael Greenberg (Addgene plasmid # 1787 ; http://n2t.net/addgene:1787 ; RRID:Addgene_1787)
