>Addgene plasmid #1787 | HA-FOXO3a WT | addgene partial sequence | sequence record 35873 | FOXOend 5'-AATGAGGGAACTGGCAAGAG-3'
AAAGCCCCCCGGCGGCGGGCTGTCTCCATGGACAATAGCAACAAGTATACCAAGAGCCGTGGCCGCGCAG
CCAAGAAGAAGGCAGCCCTGCAGACAGCCCCCGAATCAGCTGACGACAGTCCCTCCCAGCTCTCCAAGTG
GCCTGGCAGCCCCACGTCACGCAGCAGTGATGAGCTGGATGCGTGGACGGACTTCCGTTCACGCACCAAT
TCTAACGCCAGCACAGTCAGTGGCCGCCTGTCGCCCATCATGGCAAGCACAGAGTTGGATGAAGTCCAGG
ACGATGATGCGCCTCTCTCGCCCATGCTCTACAGCAGCTCAGCCAGCCTGTCACCTTCAGTAAGCAAGCC
GTGCACGGTGGAACTGCCACGGCTGACTGATATGGCAGGCACCATGAATCTGAATGATGGGCTGACTGAA
AACCTCATGGACGACCTGCTGGATAACATCACGCTCCCGCCATCCCAGCCATCGCCCACTGGGGGACTCA
TGCAGCGGAGCTCTAGCTTCCCGTATACCACCAAGGGCTCGGGCCTGGGCTCCCCAACCAGCTCCTTTAA
CAGCACGGTGTTCGGACCTTCATCTCTGAACTCCCTACGCCAGTCTCCCATGCAGACCATCCAAGAGAAC
AAGCCAGCTACCTTCTCTTCCATGTCACACTATGGTAACCAGACACTCCAGGACCTGCTCACTTCGGACT
CACTTAGCCACAGCGATGTCATGATGACACAGTCGGACCCCTTGATGTCTCAGGCCAGCACCGCTGTGTC
TGCCCAGAATTCCCGCCGGAACGTGATGCTTCGCAATGATCCGATGATGTCCTTTGCTGCCCAGCCTAAC
CAGGGAAGTTTGGTCAATCA
