>Addgene plasmid #1787 | HA-FOXO3a WT | addgene partial sequence | sequence record 36825 | SV40pro-F 5'-TATTTATGCAGAGGCCGAGG-3'
TAGTGAAGAGGCTTTTTTGGAGGAGATCTAAGCTTGCCGCCACCATGTATGATGTTCCTGATTATGCTAG
CCTCCCGGGGAATTCGGCAGAGGCACCGGCTTCCCCGGCCCCGCTCTCTCCGCTCGAAGTGGAGCTGGAC
CCGGAGTTCGAGCCCCAGAGCCGTCCGCGATCCTGTACGTGGCCCCTGCAAAGGCCGGAGCTCCAAGCGA
GCCCTGCCAAGCCCTCGGGGGAGACGGCCGCTGACTCCATGATCCCCGAGGAGGAGGACGATGAAGACGA
CGAGGACGGCGGGGGACGGGCCGGCTCGGCCATGGCGATCGGCGGCGGCGGCGGGAGCGGCACGCTGGGC
TCCGGGCTGCTCCTTGAGGACTCGGCCCGGGTGCTGGCACCCGGAGGGCAAGACCCCGGGTCTGGGCCAG
CCACCGCGGCGGGCGGGCTGAGCGGGGGTACACAGGCGCTGCTGCAGCCTCAGCAACCGCTGCCACCGCC
GCAGCCGGGGGCGGCTGGGGGCTCCGGGCAGCCGAGGAAATGTTCGTCGCGGCGGAACGCCTGGGGAAAC
CTGTCCTACGCGGACCTGATCACCCGCGCCATCGAGAGCTCCCCGGACAAACGGCTCACTCTGTCCCAGA
TCTACGAGTGGATGGTGCGTTGCGTGCCCTACTTCAAGGATAAGGGCGACAGCAACAGCTCTGCCGGCTG
GAAGAACTCCATCCGGCACAACCTGTCACTGCATAGTCGATTCATGCGGGTCCAGAATGAGGGAACTGGC
AAGAGCTCTTGGTGGATCATCAACCCTGATGG
