>Addgene plasmid #1787 | HA-FOXO3a WT | addgene partial sequence | sequence record 126604 | SV40pA-R 5'-GAAATTTGTGATGCTATTGC-3'
CAACAACAATTGCATTCATTTTATGTTTCAGGTTCAGGGGGAGGTGTGGGAGGTTTTTTAAAGCAAGTAA
AACCTCTACAGATGTGATATGGCTGATTATGATCATTACTTATCTAGAACTAGTGGATCCTTCAGCCTGG
CACCCAGCTCTGAGATGAGGCCTGCTTAGCACCAGTGAAGTTCCCCACGTTCAAACCAACAACATTCTGT
GTGGAGATGAGGGAATCAAAGTTAAAATCCAACCCATCAGCATCCATGAGTTCACTACGGATAATGGACT
CCATGTCACATTCCAAGCTCCCATTGAACATGTCCAGGTCCAAGTCGCTGGGGAACTTCTCATGGCCCAT
GACGGGCAGGTTTGCACTAGTTGAGTACAAGGAGGAGCCTGAGAGAGAGTCCGAGAGGGTTTGCATAGAC
TGGCTGACAGGAGACTGCTGCTGGTGTTTGGCTGACCCAAGGCTGCTGGACTCACTCAAGCCCATGTTGC
TGACAGAATTCGACAAGGCACGGCTGCCACCAAGAGCGCCCTGGGTTTGGTGCTGGTGGTGGAGCAAGTT
CTGATTGACCAAACTTCCCTGGTTAGGCTGGGCAGCAAAGGACATCATCGGATCATTGCGAAGCATCACG
TTCCGGCGGGAATTCTGGGCAGACACAGCGGTGCTGGCCTGAGACATCAAGGGGTCCGACTGTGTCATCA
TGACATCGCTGTGGCTAAGTGAGTCCGAAGTGAGCAGGTCCTGGAGTGTCTGGTTACCATAGTGTGACAT
GGAAGAGAAGGTAGCTGGCTTGTTCTCTTGGATGGTCTGCATG
